Addgene plasmid #108394: pcDNA3-mPC1_4119-eGFP
Purpose: Genomic region, including intron 45, to express cytoplasmic tail mouse PC1 from amino acid 4119 to 4293
Depositing lab: Gregory Germino. Depositing organization: National Institute of Diabetes & Digestive & Kidney Diseases (NIDDK). Publication: A cleavage product of Polycystin-1 is a mitochondrial matrix protein that affects mitochondria morphology and function when heterologously expressed. Lin CC, Kurashige M, Liu Y, Terabayashi T, Ishimoto Y, Wang T, Choudhary V, Hobbs R, Liu LK, Lee PH, Outeda P, Zhou F, Restifo NP, Watnick T, Kawano H, Horie S, Prinz W, Xu H, Menezes LF, Germino GG. Sci Rep. 2018 Feb 9;8(1):2743. doi: 10.1038/s41598-018-20856-6. PubMed 29426897.
Backbone
  Vector backbone: modified pcDNA3.1
  Backbone manufacturer: Invitrogen
  Vector type: Mammalian Expression
  Selectable markers: Neomycin (select with G418)
Growth in bacteria
  Bacterial resistance: Ampicillin, 100 μg/mL
  Growth temperature: 37°C
  Growth strain: DH5alpha
  Copy number: High Copy
Gene/Insert
  Gene/Insert name: PKD1 (alt names: polycystin 1; PC1)
  Species: M. musculus (mouse)
  Insert size (bp): 1254
  Mutation: variant ID rs13468401 missense variant R4237Q
  Entrez Gene: PKD1 (a.k.a. PBP, PC1, Pc-1, TRPP1)
  Promoter: CMV
  Tag / fusion protein: eGFP (C terminal on insert)
  Cloning method: Restriction Enzyme; 5′ cloning site EcoRI (not destroyed); 3′ cloning site XhoI (not destroyed)
Terms and licenses: Academic/Nonprofit Terms; Industry Terms: Not Available to Industry
How to cite: pcDNA3-mPC1_4119-eGFP was a gift from Gregory Germino (Addgene plasmid # 108394 ; http://n2t.net/addgene:108394 ; RRID:Addgene_108394)
