[The description below was written by a language model from this plasmid's Addgene catalogue record and pLannotate feature annotations shown in this document.]
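Description:
pcDNA3-mPC1_4119-eGFP is a mammalian expression plasmid built on a modified pcDNA3.1 backbone, with a sequenced length of 6,759 nt. It is propagated in E. coli through a high-copy ColE1/pUC-type origin and selected with ampicillin via the β-lactamase gene. An f1 origin is also present. For selection in mammalian cells it carries a neomycin phosphotransferase cassette driven by the SV40 enhancer/early promoter and terminated by an SV40 poly(A) signal, which confers G418 resistance.

The payload is a 1,254 bp mouse Pkd1 (polycystin-1, PC1) fragment cloned between EcoRI and XhoI sites, both of which are retained. It is transcribed from the human CMV immediate-early enhancer/promoter and terminated by the bovine growth hormone poly(A) signal. The insert is genomic DNA rather than cDNA. It includes intron 45, so splicing is needed to produce the mRNA that encodes the PC1 cytoplasmic tail from amino acid 4119 to 4293. In line with this, the feature table annotates a mir-1225 element immediately upstream of the main Pkd1 coding match, in what is presumably the intronic portion. The insert carries the R4237Q missense variant recorded as rs13468401. EGFP is fused in frame to the C-terminus of the PC1 fragment, so the expressed tail can be followed by fluorescence. T7 and SP6 promoters flank the expression cassette. A few short annotated fragments (HIV-1 LTR, ble, lacI) appear to be backbone remnants or spurious matches rather than functional parts.

According to the associated publication, the construct is used for heterologous expression of a C-terminal PC1 fragment to study the localisation and effects of a polycystin-1 cleavage product reported to reside in the mitochondrial matrix.
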