Features (pLannotate 1.2.2; 23 found; start..end, strand, type, name):
     28..80      -  misc_feature   bom (fragment): basis of mobility region from pBR322
    235..614     +  enhancer       CMV enhancer: human cytomegalovirus immediate early enhancer
    615..818     +  promoter       CMV promoter: human cytomegalovirus (CMV) immediate early promoter
    814..847     +  LTR            5' LTR (truncated) (fragment): truncated 5' long terminal repeat (LTR) from HIV-1
    863..881     +  promoter       T7 promoter: promoter for bacteriophage T7 RNA polymerase
   1011..1104    +  ncRNA          mir-1225: Accession: RF00946 - microRNA mir-1225
   1103..1570    +  CDS            Pkd1 (fragment): PKD1_MOUSE - Experimental evidence at protein level: Swiss-Prot protein existence level 1. Component of a heteromeric calcium-permeable ion channel formed by PKD1 and PKD2 that is activated by interaction between PKD1 and a Wnt family member, such as WNT3A and WNT9B. Both PKD1 and PKD2 are required for channel activity (By similarity). Involved in renal tubulogenesis (PubMed:24939912). Involved in fluid-flow mechanosensation by the primary cilium in renal epithelium (PubMed:12514735). Acts as a regulator of cilium length, together with PKD2 (PubMed:20096584). The dynamic control of cilium leng
   1577..2296    +  CDS            EGFP: the original enhanced GFP (Yang et al., 1996) mammalian codon-optimized
   2312..2330    -  promoter       SP6 promoter: promoter for bacteriophage SP6 RNA polymerase
   2356..2580    +  polyA_signal   bGH poly(A) signal: bovine growth hormone polyadenylation signal
   2584..2605    +  promoter       SV40 promoter (fragment): SV40 enhancer and early promoter
   2626..3054    +  rep_origin     f1 ori (sequence partly withheld): f1 bacteriophage origin of replication; arrow indicates direction of (+) strand synthesis
   3068..3397    +  promoter       SV40 promoter: SV40 enhancer and early promoter
   3464..4255    +  CDS            neo: KKA2_KLEPN - Also known as kan, nptII. Experimental evidence at protein level: Swiss-Prot protein existence level 1. Resistance to kanamycin, neomycin, paromomycin, ribostamycin, butirosin and gentamicin B. From Klebsiella pneumoniae.
   4279..4437    +  CDS            ble (fragment): BLE_KLEPN - Experimental evidence at protein level: Swiss-Prot protein existence level 1. Binding protein with a strong affinity to the bleomycin family of antibiotics. Binds to CL990; an antimitotic-antibiotic compound. From Klebsiella pneumoniae.
   4432..4553    +  polyA_signal   SV40 poly(A) signal: SV40 polyadenylation signal
   4626..4642    -  protein_bind   lac operator: The lac repressor binds to the lac operator to inhibit transcription in E. coli. This inhibition can be relieved by adding lactose or isopropyl-β-D-thiogalactopyranoside (IPTG). lac repressor encoded by lacI
   4650..4680    -  promoter       lac promoter: promoter for the E. coli lac operon
   4695..4716    -  protein_bind   CAP binding site: CAP binding activates transcription in the presence of cAMP. E. coli catabolite activator protein
   4729..4821    -  CDS            lacI (fragment): lac repressor; lacI; The lac repressor binds to the lac operator to inhibit transcription in E. coli. This inhibition can be relieved by adding lactose or isopropyl-β-D-thiogalactopyranoside (IPTG).
   5004..5592    -  rep_origin     ori: high-copy-number ColE1/pMB1/pBR322/pUC origin of replication
   5763..6623    -  CDS            AmpR: β-lactamase; bla; confers resistance to ampicillin, carbenicillin, and related antibiotics
   6624..6728    -  promoter       AmpR promoter: bla
>Addgene plasmid #108394 | pcDNA3-mPC1_4119-eGFP | addgene full sequence | sequence record 207567 | Addgene NGS Result
GACGGATCGGGAGATCTCCCGATCCCCTATGGTGCACTCTCAGTACAATCTGCTCTGATGCCGCATAGTT
AAGCCAGTATCTGCTCCCTGCTTGTGTGTTGGAGGTCGCTGAGTAGTGCGCGAGCAAAATTTAAGCTACA
ACAAGGCAAGGCTTGACCGACAATTGCATGAAGAATCTGCTTAGGGTTAGGCGTTTTGCGCTGCTTCGCG
ATGTACGGGCCAGATATACGCGTTGACATTGATTATTGACTAGTTATTAATAGTAATCAATTACGGGGTC
ATTAGTTCATAGCCCATATATGGAGTTCCGCGTTACATAACTTACGGTAAATGGCCCGCCTGGCTGACCG
CCCAACGACCCCCGCCCATTGACGTCAATAATGACGTATGTTCCCATAGTAACGCCAATAGGGACTTTCC
ATTGACGTCAATGGGTGGAGTATTTACGGTAAACTGCCCACTTGGCAGTACATCAAGTGTATCATATGCC
AAGTACGCCCCCTATTGACGTCAATGACGGTAAATGGCCCGCCTGGCATTATGCCCAGTACATGACCTTA
TGGGACTTTCCTACTTGGCAGTACATCTACGTATTAGTCATCGCTATTACCATGGTGATGCGGTTTTGGC
AGTACATCAATGGGCGTGGATAGCGGTTTGACTCACGGGGATTTCCAAGTCTCCACCCCATTGACGTCAA
TGGGAGTTTGTTTTGGCACCAAAATCAACGGGACTTTCCAAAATGTCGTAACAACTCCGCCCCATTGACG
CAAATGGGCGGTAGGCGTGTACGGTGGGAGGTCTATATAAGCAGAGCTCTCTGGCTAACTAGAGAACCCA
CTGCTTACTGGCTTATCGAAATTAATACGACTCACTATAGGGAGACCCAAGCTTGGTACCGAGCTCGGAT
CCACTAGTAACGGCCGCCAGTGTGCTGGAATTCACGATGAGATGGTGGAGCTTTTCCTGCGTAGGCTTCG
GCTCTGGATGGGCTTCAGCAAGGTCAAGGAGGTGGGTACGGCCCAGTGGGGGGGAGAGGGACACACCCTG
GGTCTCGCGAGCCCAGGGTGCAGCCGGACTGACCGAGCCCCTGTGCCGCCCCCAGTTCCGCCACAAAGTC
CGCTTTGAAGGAATGGATCCACTGCCTTCCCGCTCATCCAGGGGCTCCAAGTCATCCCCAGTTGTGCTCC
CACCTAGCTCAGGCTCAGAAGCTTCACACCCATCCACCTCGTCCAGCCAACCAGACGGGCCGAGCGCCAG
CTTAAGCCGCTCGACGCTGAAGCTGGAACCAGAGCCCTCTCGCCTCCATGCTGTGTTTGAAAGTCTGCTT
GTCCAGTTTGACCGACTCAACCAGGCCACAGAGGACGTCTACCAGCTGGAGCAACAACTCCAGAGCCTTC
AAGGCCATGGGCACAATGGACCTCCTTCCTCTCCCTCCCCTGGCTGCTTCCCAGGCTCTCAGCCAGCTTT
GCCCAGCCGCCTTTCTCGGGCCAGTCAGGGGCTGGATCAGACTGTAGGCCCCAACAGGGTGTCCCTGTGG
CCTAATAACAAGGTCCACCCCAGCAGCACTCTCGAGATGGTGAGCAAGGGCGAGGAGCTGTTCACCGGGG
TGGTGCCCATCCTGGTCGAGCTGGACGGCGACGTAAACGGCCACAAGTTCAGCGTGYSYGGCGAGGGCGA
GGGCGATGCCACCKASGGCAAGCTGACCCTGAAGTTCATCTGCACCACCGGCAAGCTGCCCGTGCCCTGG
CCCACCCTCGTGACCACCCTGACCTACGGCGTGCAGTGCTTCAGCCGCTACCCCGACCACATGAAGCAGC
ACGACTTCTTCAAGTCCGCCATGCCCGAAGGCTACGTCCAGGAGCGCACCATCTTCTTCAAGGACGACGG
CAACTACAAGACCCGCGCCGAGGTGAAGTTCGAGGGCGACACCCTGGTGAACCGCATCGAGCTGAAGGGC
ATCGACTTCAAGGAGGACGGCAACATCCTGGGGCACAAGCTGGAGTACAACTACAACAGCCACAACGTCT
ATATCATGGCCGACAAGCAGAAGAACGGCATCAAGGTGAACTTCAAGATCCGCCACAACATCGAGGACGG
CAGCGTGCAGCTCGCCGACCACTACCAGCAGAACACCCCCATCGGCGACGGCCCCGTGCTGCTGCCCGAC
AACCACTACCTGAGCACCCAGTCCGCCCTGAGCAAAGACCCCAACGAGAAGCGCGATCACATGGTCCTGC
TGGAGTTCGTGACCGCCGCCGGGATCACTCTCGGCATGGACGAGCTGTACAAGTAATCTAGAGGGCCCTA
TTCTATAGTGTCACCTAAATGCTAGAGCTCGCTGATCAGCCTCGACTGTGCCTTCTAGTTGCCAGCCATC
TGTTGTTTGCCCCTCCCCCGTGCCTTCCTTGACCCTGGAAGGTGCCACTCCCACTGTCCTTTCCTAATAA
AATGAGGAAATTGCATCGCATTGTCTGAGTAGGTGTCATTCTATTCTGGGGGGTGGGGTGGGGCAGGACA
GCAAGGGGGAGGATTGGGAAGACAATAGCAGGCATGCTGGGGATGCGGTGGGCTCTATGGCTTCTGAGGC
GGAAAGAACCAGCTGGGGCTCTAGGGGGTATCCCC
[124 nt withheld, positions 2626-2749]
C
[91 nt withheld, positions 2751-2841]
A
[49 nt withheld, positions 2843-2891]
CCTTTGACGTTGGAGTCCACGTTCTTT
[37 nt withheld, positions 2919-2955]
ACCCTATCTCGGTCTATTCTTTTGATTTATAAGGGATTTTGCCGATTTCGGCCTATTGGTTAAAAAATGA
GCTGATTTAACAAAAATTTAACGCGAATTAATTCTGTGGAATGTGTGTCAGTTAGGGTGTGGAAAGTCCC
CAGGCTCCCCAGCAGGCAGAAGTATGCAAAGCATGCATCTCAATTAGTCAGCAACCAGGTGTGGAAAGTC
CCCAGGCTCCCCAGCAGGCAGAAGTATGCAAAGCATGCATCTCAATTAGTCAGCAACCATAGTCCCGCCC
CTAACTCCGCCCATCCCGCCCCTAACTCCGCCCAGTTCCGCCCATTCTCCGCCCCATGGCTGACTAATTT
TTTTTATTTATGCAGAGGCCGAGGCCGCCTCTGCCTCTGAGCTATTCCAGAAGTAGTGAGGAGGCTTTTT
TGGAGGCCTAGGCTTTTGCAAAAAGCTCCCGGGAGCTTGTATATCCATTTTCGGATCTGATCAAGAGACA
GGATGAGGATCGTTTCGCATGATTGAACAAGATGGATTGCACGCAGGTTCTCCGGCCGCTTGGGTGGAGA
GGCTATTCGGCTATGACTGGGCACAACAGACAATCGGCTGCTCTGATGCCGCCGTGTTCCGGCTGTCAGC
GCAGGGGCGCCCGGTTCTTTTTGTCAAGACCGACCTGTCCGGTGCCCTGAATGAACTGCAGGACGAGGCA
GCGCGGCTATCGTGGCTGGCCACGACGGGCGTTCCTTGCGCAGCTGTGCTCGACGTTGTCACTGAAGCGG
GAAGGGACTGGCTGCTATTGGGCGAAGTGCCGGGGCAGGATCTCCTGTCATCTCACCTTGCTCCTGCCGA
GAAAGTATCCATCATGGCTGATGCAATGCGGCGGCTGCATACGCTTGATCCGGCTACCTGCCCATTCGAC
CACCAAGCGAAACATCGCATCGAGCGAGCACGTACTCGGATGGAAGCCGGTCTTGTCGATCAGGATGATC
TGGACGAAGAGCATCAGGGGCTCGCGCCAGCCGAACTGTTCGCCAGGCTCAAGGCGCGCATGCCCGACGG
CGAGGATCTCGTCGTGACCCATGGCGATGCCTGCTTGCCGAATATCATGGTGGAAAATGGCCGCTTTTCT
GGATTCATCGACTGTGGCCGGCTGGGTGTGGCGGACCGCTATCAGGACATAGCGTTGGCTACCCGTGATA
TTGCTGAAGAGCTTGGCGGCGAATGGGCTGACCGCTTCCTCGTGCTTTACGGTATCGCCGCTCCCGATTC
GCAGCGCATCGCCTTCTATCGCCTTCTTGACGAGTTCTTCTGAGCGGGACTCTGGGGTTCGAAATGACCG
ACCAAGCGACGCCCAACCTGCCATCACGAGATTTCGATTCCACCGCCGCCTTCTATGAAAGGTTGGGCTT
CGGAATCGTTTTCCGGGACGCCGGCTGGATGATCCTCCAGCGCGGGGATCTCATGCTGGAGTTCTTCGCC
CACCCCAACTTGTTTATTGCAGCTTATAATGGTTACAAATAAAGCAATAGCATCACAAATTTCACAAATA
AAGCATTTTTTTCACTGCATTCTAGTTGTGGTTTGTCCAAACTCATCAATGTATCTTATCATGTCTGTAT
ACCGTCGACCTCTAGCTAGAGCTTGGCGTAATCATGGTCATAGCTGTTTCCTGTGTGAAATTGTTATCCG
CTCACAATTCCACACAACATACGAGCCGGAAGCATAAAGTGTAAAGCCTGGGGTGCCTAATGAGTGAGCT
AACTCACATTAATTGCGTTGCGCTCACTGCCCGCTTTCCAGTCGGGAAACCTGTCGTGCCAGCTGCATTA
ATGAATCGGCCAACGCGCGGGGAGAGGCGGTTTGCGTATTGGGCGCTCTTCCGCTTCCTCGCTCACTGAC
TCGCTGCGCTCGGTCGTTCGGCTGCGGCGAGCGGTATCAGCTCACTCAAAGGCGGTAATACGGTTATCCA
CAGAATCAGGGGATAACGCAGGAAAGAACATGTGAGCAAAAGGCCAGCAAAAGGCCAGGAACCGTAAAAA
GGCCGCGTTGCTGGCGTTTTTCCATAGGCTCCGCCCCCCTGACGAGCATCACAAAAATCGACGCTCAAGT
CAGAGGTGGCGAAACCCGACAGGACTATAAAGATACCAGGCGTTTCCCCCTGGAAGCTCCCTCGTGCGCT
CTCCTGTTCCGACCCTGCCGCTTACCGGATACCTGTCCGCCTTTCTCCCTTCGGGAAGCGTGGCGCTTTC
TCATAGCTCACGCTGTAGGTATCTCAGTTCGGTGTAGGTCGTTCGCTCCAAGCTGGGCTGTGTGCACGAA
CCCCCCGTTCAGCCCGACCGCTGCGCCTTATCCGGTAACTATCGTCTTGAGTCCAACCCGGTAAGACACG
ACTTATCGCCACTGGCAGCAGCCACTGGTAACAGGATTAGCAGAGCGAGGTATGTAGGCGGTGCTACAGA
GTTCTTGAAGTGGTGGCCTAACTACGGCTACACTAGAAGAACAGTATTTGGTATCTGCGCTCTGCTGAAG
CCAGTTACCTTCGGAAAAAGAGTTGGTAGCTCTTGATCCGGCAAACAAACCACCGCTGGTAGCGGTGGTT
TTTTTGTTTGCAAGCAGCAGATTACGCGCAGAAAAAAAGGATCTCAAGAAGATCCTTTGATCTTTTCTAC
GGGGTCTGACGCTCAGTGGAACGAAAACTCACGTTAAGGGATTTTGGTCATGAGATTATCAAAAAGGATC
TTCACCTAGATCCTTTTAAATTAAAAATGAAGTTTTAAATCAATCTAAAGTATATATGAGTAAACTTGGT
CTGACAGTTACCAATGCTTAATCAGTGAGGCACCTATCTCAGCGATCTGTCTATTTCGTTCATCCATAGT
TGCCTGACTCCCCGTCGTGTAGATAACTACGATACGGGAGGGCTTACCATCTGGCCCCAGTGCTGCAATG
ATACCGCGAGACCCACGCTCACCGGCTCCAGATTTATCAGCAATAAACCAGCCAGCCGGAAGGGCCGAGC
GCAGAAGTGGTCCTGCAACTTTATCCGCCTCCATCCAGTCTATTAATTGTTGCCGGGAAGCTAGAGTAAG
TAGTTCGCCAGTTAATAGTTTGCGCAACGTTGTTGCCATTGCTACAGGCATCGTGGTGTCACGCTCGTCG
TTTGGTATGGCTTCATTCAGCTCCGGTTCCCAACGATCAAGGCGAGTTACATGATCCCCCATGTTGTGCA
AAAAAGCGGTTAGCTCCTTCGGTCCTCCGATCGTTGTCAGAAGTAAGTTGGCCGCAGTGTTATCACTCAT
GGTTATGGCAGCACTGCATAATTCTCTTACTGTCATGCCATCCGTAAGATGCTTTTCTGTGACTGGTGAG
TACTCAACCAAGTCATTCTGAGAATAGTGTATGCGGCGACCGAGTTGCTCTTGCCCGGCGTCAATACGGG
ATAATACCGCGCCACATAGCAGAACTTTAAAAGTGCTCATCATTGGAAAACGTTCTTCGGGGCGAAAACT
CTCAAGGATCTTACCGCTGTTGAGATCCAGTTCGATGTAACCCACTCGTGCACCCAACTGATCTTCAGCA
TCTTTTACTTTCACCAGCGTTTCTGGGTGAGCAAAAACAGGAAGGCAAAATGCCGCAAAAAAGGGAATAA
GGGCGACACGGAAATGTTGAATACTCATACTCTTCCTTTTTCAATATTATTGAAGCATTTATCAGGGTTA
TTGTCTCATGAGCGGATACATATTTGAATGTATTTAGAAAAATAAACAAATAGGGGTTCCGCGCACATTT
CCCCGAAAAGTGCCACCTGACGTC
